>Addgene plasmid #199577 | DDX5 D248N V5 | addgene full sequence | sequence record 391049 | Addgene NGS Result
TTCTTTCCTGCGTTATCCCCTGATTCTGTGGATAACCGTATTACCGCCTTTGAGTGAGCTGATACCGCTC
GCCGCAGCCGAACGACCGAGCGCAGCGAGTCAGTGAGCGAGGAAGCGGAAGAGCGCCCAATACGCAAACC
GCCTCTCCCCGCGCGTTGGCCGATTCATTAATGCAGCTGGCACGACAGGTTTCCCGACTGGAAAGCGGGC
AGTGAGCGCAACGCAATTAATGTGAGTTAGCTCACTCATTAGGCACCCCAGGCTTTACACTTTATGCTTC
CGGCTCGTATGTTGTGTGGAATTGTGAGCGGATAACAATTTCACACAGGAAACAGCTATGACCATGATTA
CGCCAAGCGCGCAATTAACCCTCACTAAAGGGAACAAAAGCTGGAGCTGCAAGCTTAATGTAGTCTTATG
CAATACTCTTGTAGTCTTGCAACATGGTAACGATGAGTTAGCAACATGCCTTACAAGGAGAGAAAAAGCA
CCGTGCATGCCGATTGGTGGAAGTAAGGTGGTACGATCGTGCCTTATTAGGAAGGCAACAGACGGGTCTG
ACATGGATTGGACGAACCACTGAATTGCCGCATTGCAGAGATATTGTATTTAAGTGCCTAGCTCGATACA
TAAACGGGTCTCTCTGGTTAGACCAGATCTGAGCCTGGGAGCTCTCTGGCTAACTAGGGAACCCACTGCT
TAAGCCTCAATAAAGCTTGCCTTGAGTGCTTCAAGTAGTGTGTGCCCGTCTGTTGTGTGACTCTGGTAAC
TAGAGATCCCTCAGACCCTTTTAGTCAGTGTGGAAAATCTCTAGCAGTGGCGCCCGAACAGGGACTTGAA
AGCGAAAGGGAAACCAGAGGAGCTCTCTCGACGCAGGACTCGGCTTGCTGAAGCGCGCACGGCAAGAGGC
GAGGGGCGGCGACTGGTGAGTACGCCAAAAATTTTGACTAGCGGAGGCTAGAAGGAGAGAGATGGGTGCG
AGAGCGTCAGTATTAAGCGGGGGAGAATTAGATCGCGATGGGAAAAAATTCGGTTAAGGCCAGGGGGAAA
GAAAAAATATAAATTAAAACATATAGTATGGGCAAGCAGGGAGCTAGAACGATTCGCAGTTAATCCTGGC
CTGTTAGAAACATCAGAAGGCTGTAGACAAATACTGGGACAGCTACAACCATCCCTTCAGACAGGATCAG
AAGAACTTAGATCATTATATAATACAGTAGCAACCCTCTATTGTGTGCATCAAAGGATAGAGATAAAAGA
CACCAAGGAAGCTTTAGACAAGATAGAGGAAGAGCAAAACAAAAGTAAGACCACCGCACAGCAAGCGGCC
GCTGATCTTCAGACCTGGAGGAGGAGATATGAGGGACAATTGGAGAAGTGAATTATATAAATATAAAGTA
GTAAAAATTGAACCATTAGGAGTAGCACCCACCAAGGCAAAGAGAAGAGTGGTGCAGAGAGAAAAAAGAG
CAGTGGGAATAGGAGCTTTGTTCCTTGGGTTCTTGGGAGCAGCAGGAAGCACTATGGGCGCAGCGTCAAT
GACGCTGACGGTACAGGCCAGACAATTATTGTCTGGTATAGTGCAGCAGCAGAACAATTTGCTGAGGGCT
ATTGAGGCGCAACAGCATCTGTTGCAACTCACAGTCTGGGGCATCAAGCAGCTCCAGGCAAGAATCCTGG
CTGTGGAAAGATACCTAAAGGATCAACAGCTCCTGGGGATTTGGGGTTGCTCTGGAAAACTCATTTGCAC
CACTGCTGTGCCTTGGAATGCTAGTTGGAGTAATAAATCTCTGGAACAGATTTGGAATCACACGACCTGG
ATGGAGTGGGACAGAGAAATTAACAATTACACAAGCTTAATACACTCCTTAATTGAAGAATCGCAAAACC
AGCAAGAAAAGAATGAACAAGAATTATTGGAATTAGATAAATGGGCAAGTTTGTGGAATTGGTTTAACAT
AACAAATTGGCTGTGGTATATAAAATTATTCATAATGATAGTAGGAGGCTTGGTAGGTTTAAGAATAGTT
TTTGCTGTACTTTCTATAGTGAATAGAGTTAGGCAGGGATATTCACCATTATCGTTTCAGACCCACCTCC
CAACCCCGAGGGGACCCGACAGGCCCGAAGGAATAGAAGAAGAAGGTGGAGAGAGAGACAGAGACAGATC
CATTCGATTAGTGAACGGATCTCGACGGTATCGATAAGCTTGGGAGTTCCGCTTACATAACTTACGGTAA
ATGGCCCGCCTGGCTGACCGCCCAACGACCCCCGCCCATTGACGTCAATAATGACGTATGTTCCCATAGT
AACGCCAATAGGGACTTTCCATTGACGTCAATGGGTGGAGTATTTACGGTAAACTGCCCACTTGGCAGTA
CATCAAGTGTATCATATGCCAAGTACGCCCCCTATTGACGTCAATGACGGTAAATGGCCCGCCTGGCATT
ATGCCCAGTACATGACCTTATGGGACTTTCCTACTTGGCAGTACATCTACGTATTAGTCATCGCTATTAC
CATGGTGATGCGGTTTTGGCAGTACATCAATGGGCGTGGATAGCGGTTTGACTCACGGGGATTTCCAAGT
CTCCACCCCATTGACGTCAATGGGAGTTTGTTTTGGCACCAAAATCAACGGGACTTTCCAAAATGTCGTA
ACAACTCCGCCCCATTGACGCAAATGGGCGGTAGGCGTGTACGGTGGGAGGTCTATATAAGCAGAGCTCT
CCCTATCAGTGATAGAGATCTCCCTATCAGTGATAGAGATCGTCGACTAGTGGATCCAGTGTGGTGGAAT
TCTGCAGATATCCAGCACAGTGGCGGCCGCTCGAGTCTAGAATGTCGGGTTATTCGAGTGACCGAGACCG
CGGCCGGGACCGAGGGTTTGGTGCACCTCGATTTGGAGGAAGTAGGGCAGGGCCCTTATCTGGAAAGAAG
TTTGGAAACCCTGGGGAGAAATTAGTTAAAAAGAAGTGGAATCTTGATGAGCTGCCTAAATTTGAGAAGA
ATTTTTATCAAGAGCACCCTGATTTGGCTAGGCGCACAGCACAAGAGGTGGAAACATACAGAAGAAGCAA
GGAAATTACAGTTAGAGGTCACAACTGCCCGAAGCCAGTTCTAAATTTTTATGAAGCCAATTTCCCTGCA
AATGTCATGGATGTTATTGCAAGACAGAATTTCACTGAACCCACTGCTATTCAAGCTCAGGGATGGCCAG
TTGCTCTAAGTGGATTGGATATGGTTGGAGTGGCACAGACTGGATCTGGGAAAACATTGTCTTATTTGCT
TCCTGCCATTGTCCACATCAATCATCAGCCATTCCTAGAGAGAGGCGATGGGCCTATTTGTTTGGTGCTG
GCACCAACTCGGGAACTGGCCCAACAGGTGCAGCAAGTAGCTGCTGAATATTGTAGAGCATGTCGCTTGA
AGTCTACTTGTATCTACGGTGGTGCTCCTAAGGGACCACAAATACGTGATTTGGAGAGAGGTGTGGAAAT
CTGTATTGCAACACCTGGAAGACTGATTGACTTTTTAGAGTGTGGAAAAACCAATCTGAGAAGAACAACC
TACCTTGTCCTTAATGAAGCAGATAGAATGCTTGATATGGGCTTTGAACCCCAAATAAGGAAGATTGTGG
ATCAAATAAGACCTGATAGGCAAACTCTAATGTGGAGTGCGACTTGGCCAAAAGAAGTAAGACAGCTTGC
TGAAGATTTCCTGAAAGACTATATTCATATAAACATTGGTGCACTTGAACTGAGTGCAAACCACAACATT
CTTCAGATTGTGGATGTGTGTCATGACGTAGAAAAGGATGAAAAACTTATTCGTCTAATGGAAGAGATCA
TGAGTGAGAAGGAGAATAAAACCATTGTTTTTGTGGAAACCAAAAGAAGATGTGATGAGCTTACCAGAAA
AATGAGGAGAGATGGGTGGCCTGCCATGGGTATCCATGGTGACAAGAGTCAACAAGAGCGTGACTGGGTT
CTAAATGAATTCAAACATGGAAAAGCTCCTATTCTGATTGCTACAGATGTGGCCTCCAGAGGGCTAGATG
TGGAAGATGTGAAATTTGTCATCAATTATGACTACCCTAACTCCTCAGAGGATTATATTCATCGAATTGG
AAGAACTGCTCGCAGTACCAAAACAGGCACAGCATACACTTTCTTTACACCTAATAACATAAAGCAAGTG
AGCGACCTTATCTCTGTGCTTCGTGAAGCTAATCAAGCAATTAATCCCAAGTTGCTTCAGTTGGTCGAAG
ACAGAGGTTCAGGTCGTTCCAGGGGTAGAGGAGGCATGAAGGATGACCGTCGGGACAGATACTCTGCGGG
CAAAAGGGGTGGATTTAATACCTTTAGAGACAGGGAAAATTATGACAGAGGTTACTCTAGCCTGCTTAAA
AGAGATTTTGGGGCAAAAACTCAGAATGGTGTTTACAGTGCTGCAAATTACACCAATGGGAGCTTTGGAA
GTAATTTTGTGTCTGCTGGTATACAGACCAGTTTTAGGACTGGTAATCCAACAGGGACTTACCAGAATGG
TTATGATAGCACTCAGCAATACGGAAGTAATGTTCCAAATATGCACAATGGTATGAACCAACAGGCATAT
GCATATCCTGCTACTGCAGCTGCACCTATGATTGGTTATCCAATGCCAACAGGATATTCCCAACTAGAGG
GCCCGCGGTTCGAAGGTAAGCCTATCCCTAACCCTCTCCTCGGTCTCGATTCTACGCGTACCGGTCATCA
TCACCATCACCATTGAGTTTAAACCTGCTGATCAGCCTCGACTGTGCCTTCTAGTCGACCCTGTGGAATG
TGTGTCAGTTAGGGTGTGGAAAGTCCCCAGGCTCCCCAGCAGGCAGAAGTATGCAAAGCATGCATCTCAA
TTAGTCAGCAACCAGGTGTGGAAAGTCCCCAGGCTCCCCAGCAGGCAGAAGTATGCAAAGCATGCATCTC
AATTAGTCAGCAACCATAGTCCCGCCCCTAACTCCGCCCATCCCGCCCCTAACTCCGCCCAGTTCCGCCC
ATTCTCCGCCCCATGGCTGACTAATTTTTTTTATTTATGCAGAGGCCGAGGCCGCCTCGGCCTCTGAGCT
ATTCCAGAAGTAGTGAGGAGGCTTTTTTGGAGGCCTAGGCTTTTGCAAAAAGCTTACCATGACCGAGTAC
AAGCCCACGGTGCGCCTCGCCACCCGCGACGACGTCCCCAGGGCCGTACGCACCCTCGCCGCCGCGTTCG
CCGACTACCCCGCCACGCGCCACACCGTCGATCCGGACCGCCACATCGAGCGGGTCACCGAGCTGCAAGA
ACTCTTCCTCACGCGCGTCGGGCTCGACATCGGCAAGGTGTGGGTCGCGGACGACGGCGCCGCGGTGGCG
GTCTGGACCACGCCGGAGAGCGTCGAAGCGGGGGCGGTGTTCGCCGAGATCGGCCCGCGCATGGCCGAGT
TGAGCGGTTCCCGGCTGGCCGCGCAGCAACAGATGGAAGGCCTCCTGGCGCCGCACCGGCCCAAGGAGCC
CGCGTGGTTCCTGGCCACCGTCGGCGTCTCGCCCGACCACCAGGGCAAGGGTCTGGGCAGCGCCGTCGTG
CTCCCCGGAGTGGAGGCGGCCGAGCGCGCCGGGGTGCCCGCCTTCCTGGAGACCTCCGCGCCCCGCAACC
TCCCCTTCTACGAGCGGCTCGGCTTCACCGTCACCGCCGACGTCGAGGTGCCCGAAGGACCGCGCACCTG
GTGCATGACCCGCAAGCCCGGTGCCTGAGGTACCTTTAAGACCAATGACTTACAAGGCAGCTGTAGATCT
TAGCCACTTTTTAAAAGAAAAGGGGGGACTGGAAGGGCTAATTCACTCCCAACGAAGACAAGATCTGCTT
TTTGCTTGTACTGGGTCTCTCTGGTTAGACCAGATCTGAGCCTGGGAGCTCTCTGGCTAACTAGGGAACC
CACTGCTTAAGCCTCAATAAAGCTTGCCTTGAGTGCTTCAAGTAGTGTGTGCCCGTCTGTTGTGTGACTC
TGGTAACTAGAGATCCCTCAGACCCTTTTAGTCAGTGTGGAAAATCTCTAGCAGTAGTAGTTCATGTCAT
CTTATTATTCAGTATTTATAACTTGCAAAGAAATGAATATCAGAGAGTGAGAGGAACTTGTTTATTGCAG
CTTATAATGGTTACAAATAAAGCAATAGCATCACAAATTTCACAAATAAAGCATTTTTTTCACTGCATTC
TAGTTGTGGTTTGTCCAAACTCATCAATGTATCTTATCATGTCTGGCTCTAGCTATCCCGCCCCTAACTC
CGCCCATCCCGCCCCTAACTCCGCCCAGTTCCGCCCATTCTCCGCCCCATGGCTGACTAATTTTTTTTAT
TTATGCAGAGGCCGAGGCCGCCTCGGCCTCTGAGCTATTCCAGAAGTAGTGAGGAGGCTTTTTTGGAGGC
CTAGGGACGTACCCAATTCGCCCTATAGTGAGTCGTATTACGCGCGCTCACTGGCCGTCGTTTTACAACG
TCGTGACTGGGAAAACCCTGGCGTTACCCAACTTAATCGCCTTGCAGCACATCCCCCTTTCGCCAGCTGG
CGTAATAGCGAAGAGGCCCGCACCGATCGCCCTTCCCAACAGTTGCGCAGCCTGAATGGCGAATGGG
[124 nt withheld, positions 6648-6771]
C
[91 nt withheld, positions 6773-6863]
A
[49 nt withheld, positions 6865-6913]
CCTTTGACGTTGGAGTCCACGTTCTTT
[37 nt withheld, positions 6941-6977]
ACCCTATCTCGGTCTATTCTTTTGATTTATAAGGGATTTTGCCGATTTCGGCCTATTGGTTAAAAAATGA
GCTGATTTAACAAAAATTTAACGCGAATTTTAACAAAATATTAACGCTTACAATTTAGGTGGCACTTTTC
GGGGAAATGTGCGCGGAACCCCTATTTGTTTATTTTTCTAAATACATTCAAATATGTATCCGCTCATGAG
ACAATAACCCTGATAAATGCTTCAATAATATTGAAAAAGGAAGAGTATGAGTATTCAACATTTCCGTGTC
GCCCTTATTCCCTTTTTTGCGGCATTTTGCCTTCCTGTTTTTGCTCACCCAGAAACGCTGGTGAAAGTAA
AAGATGCTGAAGATCAGTTGGGTGCACGAGTGGGTTACATCGAACTGGATCTCAACAGCGGTAAGATCCT
TGAGAGTTTTCGCCCCGAAGAACGTTTTCCAATGATGAGCACTTTTAAAGTTCTGCTATGTGGCGCGGTA
TTATCCCGTATTGACGCCGGGCAAGAGCAACTCGGTCGCCGCATACACTATTCTCAGAATGACTTGGTTG
AGTACTCACCAGTCACAGAAAAGCATCTTACGGATGGCATGACAGTAAGAGAATTATGCAGTGCTGCCAT
AACCATGAGTGATAACACTGCGGCCAACTTACTTCTGACAACGATCGGAGGACCGAAGGAGCTAACCGCT
TTTTTGCACAACATGGGGGATCATGTAACTCGCCTTGATCGTTGGGAACCGGAGCTGAATGAAGCCATAC
CAAACGACGAGCGTGACACCACGATGCCTGTAGCAATGGCAACAACGTTGCGCAAACTATTAACTGGCGA
ACTACTTACTCTAGCTTCCCGGCAACAATTAATAGACTGGATGGAGGCGGATAAAGTTGCAGGACCACTT
CTGCGCTCGGCCCTTCCGGCTGGCTGGTTTATTGCTGATAAATCTGGAGCCGGTGAGCGTGGGTCTCGCG
GTATCATTGCAGCACTGGGGCCAGATGGTAAGCCCTCCCGTATCGTAGTTATCTACACGACGGGGAGTCA
GGCAACTATGGATGAACGAAATAGACAGATCGCTGAGATAGGTGCCTCACTGATTAAGCATTGGTAACTG
TCAGACCAAGTTTACTCATATATACTTTAGATTGATTTAAAACTTCATTTTTAATTTAAAAGGATCTAGG
TGAAGATCCTTTTTGATAATCTCATGACCAAAATCCCTTAACGTGAGTTTTCGTTCCACTGAGCGTCAGA
CCCCGTAGAAAAGATCAAAGGATCTTCTTGAGATCCTTTTTTTCTGCGCGTAATCTGCTGCTTGCAAACA
AAAAAACCACCGCTACCAGCGGTGGTTTGTTTGCCGGATCAAGAGCTACCAACTCTTTTTCCGAAGGTAA
CTGGCTTCAGCAGAGCGCAGATACCAAATACTGTTCTTCTAGTGTAGCCGTAGTTAGGCCACCACTTCAA
GAACTCTGTAGCACCGCCTACATACCTCGCTCTGCTAATCCTGTTACCAGTGGCTGCTGCCAGTGGCGAT
AAGTCGTGTCTTACCGGGTTGGACTCAAGACGATAGTTACCGGATAAGGCGCAGCGGTCGGGCTGAACGG
GGGGTTCGTGCACACAGCCCAGCTTGGAGCGAACGACCTACACCGAACTGAGATACCTACAGCGTGAGCT
ATGAGAAAGCGCCACGCTTCCCGAAGGGAGAAAGGCGGACAGGTATCCGGTAAGCGGCAGGGTCGGAACA
GGAGAGCGCACGAGGGAGCTTCCAGGGGGAAACGCCTGGTATCTTTATAGTCCTGTCGGGTTTCGCCACC
TCTGACTTGAGCGTCGATTTTTGTGATGCTCGTCAGGGGGGCGGAGCCTATGGAAAAACGCCAGCAACGC
GGCCTTTTTACGGTTCCTGGCCTTTTGCTGGCCTTTTGCTCACATG
Features (pLannotate 1.2.2; 31 found; start..end, strand, type, name):
      1..121     +  rep_origin     RSF ori (fragment): Plasmids containing the RSF 1030 origin of replication can be propagated in E. coli cells that contain additional plasmids with compatible origins.
    123..215     +  CDS            lacI (fragment): lac repressor; lacI; The lac repressor binds to the lac operator to inhibit transcription in E. coli. This inhibition can be relieved by adding lactose or isopropyl-β-D-thiogalactopyranoside (IPTG).
    228..249     +  protein_bind   CAP binding site: CAP binding activates transcription in the presence of cAMP. E. coli catabolite activator protein
    264..294     +  promoter       lac promoter: promoter for the E. coli lac operon
    302..318     +  protein_bind   lac operator: The lac repressor binds to the lac operator to inhibit transcription in E. coli. This inhibition can be relieved by adding lactose or isopropyl-β-D-thiogalactopyranoside (IPTG). lac repressor encoded by lacI
    363..381     +  promoter       T3 promoter: promoter for bacteriophage T3 RNA polymerase
    409..635     +  promoter       RSV promoter: Rous sarcoma virus enhancer/promoter
    636..816     +  LTR            5' LTR (truncated): truncated 5' long terminal repeat (LTR) from HIV-1
    863..988     +  misc_feature   HIV-1 Ψ: packaging signal of human immunodeficiency virus type 1
    972..1335    +  CDS            HIV-1 gag (fragment): gag protein from human immunodeficiency virus 1; gag
   1481..1714    +  misc_feature   RRE: The Rev response element (RRE) of HIV-1 allows for Rev-dependent mRNA export from the nucleus to the cytoplasm.
   2091..2191    +  CDS            Rev (fragment): human immunodeficiency virus 1 (HIV-1) Rev protein; rev; enhances nuclear export of unspliced and incompletely spliced viral mRNAs
   2192..2212    -  misc_feature   MCS (fragment): pBluescript multiple cloning site
   2223..2524    +  enhancer       CMV enhancer: human cytomegalovirus immediate early enhancer
   2525..2728    +  promoter       CMV promoter: human cytomegalovirus (CMV) immediate early promoter
   2730..2749    +  promoter       PLtetO-1 promoter (fragment): modified phage lambda PL promoter with tet operator sites (Lutz and Bujard, 1997)
   2751..2770    +  promoter       PLtetO-1 promoter (fragment): modified phage lambda PL promoter with tet operator sites (Lutz and Bujard, 1997)
   2842..4683    +  CDS            DDX5: DDX5_HUMAN - Also known as G17P1, HELR, HLR1. Experimental evidence at protein level: Swiss-Prot protein existence level 1. Involved in the alternative regulation of pre-mRNA splicing; its RNA helicase activity is necessary for increasing tau exon 10 inclusion and occurs in a RBM4-dependent manner. Binds to the tau pre- mRNA in the stem-loop region downstream of exon 10. The rate of ATP hydrolysis is highly stimulated by single-stranded RNA. Involved in transcriptional regulation; the function is independent of the RNA helicase activity. Transcriptional coactivator for androgen receptor AR but
   4705..4746    +  CDS            V5 tag: epitope tag from simian virus 5
   4830..5159    +  promoter       SV40 promoter: SV40 enhancer and early promoter
   5169..5768    +  CDS            PuroR: puromycin N-acetyltransferase; pac from Streptomyces alboniger; confers resistance to puromycin
   5758..5838    +  CDS            nef (fragment): NEF_HV1Z2 - Experimental evidence at protein level: Swiss-Prot protein existence level 1. Extracellular Nef protein targets CD4(+) T-lymphocytes for apoptosis by interacting with CXCR4 surface receptors. From Human immunodeficiency virus type 1 group M subtype D (isolate Z2/CDC-Z34) (HIV-1).
   5840..6073    +  LTR            3' LTR (ΔU3): self-inactivating 3' long terminal repeat (LTR) from HIV-1
   6145..6266    +  polyA_signal   SV40 poly(A) signal: SV40 polyadenylation signal
   6306..6441    +  rep_origin     SV40 ori: SV40 origin of replication
   6462..6480    -  promoter       T7 promoter: promoter for bacteriophage T7 RNA polymerase
   6488..6643    +  CDS            lacZα (fragment): LacZα fragment of β-galactosidase; lacZ fragment
   6648..7076    +  rep_origin     f1 ori (sequence partly withheld): f1 bacteriophage origin of replication; arrow indicates direction of (+) strand synthesis
   7129..7233    +  promoter       AmpR promoter: bla
   7234..8094    +  CDS            AmpR: β-lactamase; bla; confers resistance to ampicillin, carbenicillin, and related antibiotics
   8265..8853    +  rep_origin     ori: high-copy-number ColE1/pMB1/pBR322/pUC origin of replication
