[The description below was written by a language model from this plasmid's Addgene catalogue record and pLannotate feature annotations shown in this document.]
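Description:
DDX5 D248N V5 is a lentiviral mammalian expression plasmid of about 8.9 kb, built by Gibson cloning of human DDX5 (p68) into the pLenti puro backbone. It is maintained in E. coli through a high-copy ColE1/pUC-type origin and an ampicillin resistance gene (β-lactamase). An f1 origin and remnants of lac and pBluescript-derived cloning sequences are also present. The viral portion has the layout of a third-generation, self-inactivating HIV-1 transfer vector. An RSV promoter drives a truncated 5' LTR, followed by the Ψ packaging signal with a partial gag sequence and the Rev response element. A ΔU3 3' LTR closes the transfer cassette, with an SV40 polyadenylation signal and SV40 origin downstream. Together these elements allow the genomic RNA to be packaged when helper functions are supplied in trans, while the U3 deletion disables LTR promoter activity after integration.

Between the LTRs, the CMV enhancer/promoter drives the roughly 1.8 kb DDX5 coding sequence, fused at its C terminus to a backbone-encoded V5 epitope tag for detection or immunoprecipitation. Two short matches to tet operator-containing sequence are annotated just downstream of the CMV promoter, which may indicate a tetracycline-repressible promoter design, although the record does not describe this. The insert carries the D248N substitution, which the depositor describes as producing a helicase-dead protein. A separate SV40 promoter expresses puromycin N-acetyltransferase, so transduced or transfected cells can be selected with puromycin. The construct is suited to stable expression of catalytically inactive DDX5, for example alongside the wild-type protein, to test whether a function depends on helicase activity. The associated work concerns a DNA damage-induced alternative splicing pathway.
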