Addgene plasmid #199577: DDX5 D248N V5
Purpose: Expresses helicase dead DDX5 cloned into pLenti puro
Depositing lab: Michael Kastan. Depositing organization: Duke University. Publication: Participation of ATM, SMG1, and DDX5 in a DNA Damage-Induced Alternative Splicing Pathway. McCann JJ, Fleenor DE, Chen J, Lai CH, Bass TE, Kastan MB. Radiat Res. 2023 Apr 1;199(4):406-421. doi: 10.1667/RADE-22-00219.1. PubMed 36921295.
Backbone
  Vector backbone: pLenti puro
  Backbone manufacturer: Invitrogen
  Backbone size w/o insert (bp): 7066
  Total vector size (bp): 8900
  Vector type: Mammalian Expression
  Selectable markers: Puromycin
Growth in bacteria
  Bacterial resistance: Ampicillin, 100 μg/mL
  Growth temperature: 37°C
  Growth strain: NEB Stable
  Copy number: High Copy
Gene/Insert
  Gene/Insert name: DDX5
  Species: H. sapiens (human)
  Insert size (bp): 1845
  Mutation: D248N
  GenBank ID: NM_001320595
  Entrez Gene: DDX5 (a.k.a. G17P1, HLR1, HUMP68, p68)
  Promoter: CMV
  Tag / fusion protein: V5 (C terminal on backbone)
  Cloning method: Gibson Cloning
  Sequencing primers: 5′ CMV-F; 3′ BGH-rev
Resource information
  A portion of this plasmid was derived from a plasmid made by: Addgene # 88874
Terms and licenses: Academic/Nonprofit Terms; Industry Terms: Not Available to Industry
How to cite: DDX5 D248N V5 was a gift from Michael Kastan (Addgene plasmid # 199577 ; http://n2t.net/addgene:199577 ; RRID:Addgene_199577)
